>Addgene plasmid #207614 | pCS2-Opto-Alk3 | addgene full sequence | sequence record 409800 | Addgene NGS Result
TCGCTATTACGCCAGTCGACCGCCAATTCAATATGGCGTATATGGACTCATGCCAATTCAATATGGTGGA
TCTGGACCTGTGCCAATTCAATATGGCGTATATGGACTCGTGCCAATTCAATATGGTGGATCTGGACCCC
AGCCAATTCAATATGGCGGACTTGGCACCATGCCAATTCAATATGGCGGACCTGGCACTGTGCCAACTGG
GGAGGGGTCTACTTGGCACGGTGCCAAGTTTGAGGAGGGGTCTTGGCCCTGTGCCAAGTCCGCCATATTG
AATTGGCATGGTGCCAATAATGGCGGCCATATTGGCTATATGCCAGGATCAATATATAGGCAATATCCAA
TATGGCCCTATGCCAATATGGCTATTGGCCAGGTTCAATACTATGTATTGGCCCTATGCCATATAGTATT
CCATATATGGGTTTTCCTATTGACGTAGATAGCCCCTCCCAATGGGCGGTCCCATATACCATATATGGGG
CTTCCTAATACCGCCCATAGCCACTCCCCCATTGACGTCAATGGTCTCTATATATGGTCTTTCCTATTGA
CGTCATATGGGCGGTCCTATTGACGTATATGGCGCCTCCCCCATTGACGTCAATTACGGTAAATGGCCCG
CCTGGCTCAATGCCCATTGACGTCAATAGGACCACCCACCATTGACGTCAATGGGATGGCTCATTGCCCA
TTCATATCCGTTCTCACGCCCCCTATTGACGTCAATGACGGTAAATGGCCCACTTGGCAGTACATCAATA
TCTATTAATAGTAACTTGGCAAGTACATTACTATTGGAAGTACGCCAGGGTACATTGGCAGTACTCCCAT
TGACGTCAATGGCGGTAAATGGCCCGCGATGGCTGCCAAGTACATCCCCATTGACGTCAATGGGGAGGGG
CAATGACGCAAATGGGCGTTCCATTGACGTAAATGGGCGGTAGGCGTGCCTAATGGGAGGTCTATATAAG
CAATGCTCGTTTAGGGAACCGCCATTCTGCCTGGGGACGTCGGAGCAAGCTTGATTTAGGTGACACTATA
GAATACAAGCTACTTGTTCTTTTTGCAGGATCCATGGGGAGTAGCAAGAGCAAGCCTAAGGACCCCAGCC
AGCGCGGTGGAGGAGGTTCTGGAGGCGGTGGAAGTGGTGGCGGAGGTAGCTACAGGTATAAGTGGCAGAC
AGAGAGGCAGCGCTACCACAGAGACCTGGAGCAAGACGAGGCCTTTATCCCAGCAGGAGAATCCCTGAAA
GACCTCATCAACCAGTCTCAGACCTCAGGCAGTGGCTCTGGACTCCCTCTGCTGGTGCAGCGCACTATAG
CAAAGCAGATCCAGACAGTGCGAATGATCGGAAAAGGACGATATGGAGAAGTGTGGCTTGGTCGGTGGAG
AGGAGAGAAGGTAGCAGTGAAGGTGTTCTTTACCCGAGAGGAGGCCAGCTGGTTCAGAGAGACAGAGATC
TATCAAACCGTGCTCATGAGACATGAGAACATACTCGGCTTTATCGCTGCTGATATAAATGGCACAGGAG
CCTCTACGCAGCTGTACCTGATCACAGACTACCATGAGAATGGCTCTCTGTATGACTATCTGAAGTTCAC
GACTTTGGACACACAGGCTCTACTCAGACTGGCCTTCTCTGCAGCCTGTGGCCTGTGTCACCTGCATACG
GAGATCTACGGCACGCAGGGAAAACCAGCGATCGCTCACAGAGACCTGAAGAGCAAGAACATTCTCATCA
AGAAAAACGGCACCTGCTGCATCGCTGACCTCGGCCTTGCTGTGAAATTCAACAGTGACACAAATGAAGT
GGACCTCCCATTAAGCACACGTATGGGAACCAGGCGCTACATGGCTCCAGAAGTGTTGGACGAGACTCTG
AATAAGAATCATTTCCAGGCCTACATCATGGCAGACATCTACAGCTATGGGCTGGTTATTTGGGAAATGG
CCAGACGCTGTGTCACTGGAGGGATTGTTGAGGAGTATCAGCTGCCATATTATGAGATGGTGCCTTCAGA
CCCATCTTATGAAGACATGTTGGAGGTTGTTTGTGTCAAAGGACTGCGGCCCACCGTATCCAACAGATGG
AACAGTGATGAGTGCTTAAGGGCCATGCTAAAGCTGATGTCTGAATGCTGGGCCCACAATCCTGCATCAC
GCTTAACCATCCTACGAGTCAAGAAGACTTTAGCCAAAATGGTGGAATCTCAAGACATTAAAATCGGTGG
AGGAGGTTCTGGAGGCGGTGGAAGTGGTGGCGGAGGTAGCCCTGACTACAGTCTCGTGAAGGCTCTGCAA
ATGGCACAACAGAATTTTGTCATTACAGACGCCTCCCTCCCAGACAACCCTATCGTCTACGCCAGTAGAG
GGTTTCTGACACTGACAGGCTATTCTCTCGACCAGATCCTGGGCAGGAACTGCAGGTTTCTGCAAGGGCC
AGAAACAGACCCAAGAGCTGTGGATAAGATCAGGAATGCCATCACCAAAGGCGTTGATACCAGTGTCTGT
CTGCTGAATTATAGACAGGATGGCACAACCTTCTGGAATCTCTTCTTCGTGGCTGGACTCAGAGATTCTA
AGGGCAATATTGTCAACTACGTCGGAGTGCAGTCAAAGGTGAGCGAAGATTATGCCAAGCTGCTGGTCAA
CGAGCAGAACATTGAGTACAAAGGTGTGCGCACCAGTAACATGCTGCGCAGAAAGCCCGGGTCTAGTTAT
CCGTACGACGTACCAGACTACGCATAAGAATTCAAGGCCTCTCGAGCCTCTAGAACTATAGTGAGTCGTA
TTACGTAGATCCAGACATGATAAGATACATTGATGAGTTTGGACAAACCACAACTAGAATGCAGTGAAAA
AAATGCTTTATTTGTGAAATTTGTGATGCTATTGCTTTATTTGTAACCATTATAAGCTGCAATAAACAAG
TTAACAACAACAATTGCATTCATTTTATGTTTCAGGTTCAGGGGGAGGTGTGGGAGGTTTTTTAATTCGC
GGCCGCGGCGCCAATGCATTGGGCCCGGTACCCAGCTTTTGTTCCCTTTAGTGAGGGTTAATTGCGCGCT
TGGCGTAATCATGGTCATAGCTGTTTCCTGTGTGAAATTGTTATCCGCTCACAATTCCACACAACATACG
AGCCGGGAGCATAAAGTGTAAAGCCTGGGGTGCCTAATGAGTGAGCTAACTCACATTAATTGCGTTGCGC
TCACTGCCCGCTTTCCAGTCGGGAAACCTGTCGTGCCAGCTGCATTAATGAATCGGCCAACGCGCGGGGA
GAGGCGGTTTGCGTATTGGGCGCTCTTCCGCTTCCTCGCTCACTGACTCGCTGCGCTCGGTCGTTCGGCT
GCGGCGAGCGGTATCAGCTCACTCAAAGGCGGTAATACGGTTATCCACAGAATCAGGGGATAACGCAGGA
AAGAACATGTGAGCAAAAGGCCAGCAAAAGGCCAGGAACCGTAAAAAGGCCGCGTTGCTGGCGTTTTTCC
ATAGGCTCCGCCCCCCTGACGAGCATCACAAAAATCGACGCTCAAGTCAGAGGTGGCGAAACCCGACAGG
ACTATAAAGATACCAGGCGTTTCCCCCTGGAAGCTCCCTCGTGCGCTCTCCTGTTCCGACCCTGCCGCTT
ACCGGATACCTGTCCGCCTTTCTCCCTTCGGGAAGCGTGGCGCTTTCTCATAGCTCACGCTGTAGGTATC
TCAGTTCGGTGTAGGTCGTTCGCTCCAAGCTGGGCTGTGTGCACGAACCCCCCGTTCAGCCCGACCGCTG
CGCCTTATCCGGTAACTATCGTCTTGAGTCCAACCCGGTAAGACACGACTTATCGCCACTGGCAGCAGCC
ACTGGTAACAGGATTAGCAGAGCGAGGTATGTAGGCGGTGCTACAGAGTTCTTGAAGTGGTGGCCTAACT
ACGGCTACACTAGAAGAACAGTATTTGGTATCTGCGCTCTGCTGAAGCCAGTTACCTTCGGAAAAAGAGT
TGGTAGCTCTTGATCCGGCAAACAAACCACCGCTGGTAGCGGTGGTTTTTTTGTTTGCAAGCAGCAGATT
ACGCGCAGAAAAAAAGGATCTCAAGAAGATCCTTTGATCTTTTCTACGGGGTCTGACGCTCAGTGGAACG
AAAACTCACGTTAAGGGATTTTGGTCATGAGATTATCAAAAAGGATCTTCACCTAGATCCTTTTAAATTA
AAAATGAAGTTTTAAATCAATCTAAAGTATATATGAGTAAACTTGGTCTGACAGTTACCAATGCTTAATC
AGTGAGGCACCTATCTCAGCGATCTGTCTATTTCGTTCATCCATAGTTGCCTGACTCCCCGTCGTGTAGA
TAACTACGATACGGGAGGGCTTACCATCTGGCCCCAGTGCTGCAATGATACCGCGAGACCCACGCTCACC
GGCTCCAGATTTATCAGCAATAAACCAGCCAGCCGGAAGGGCCGAGCGCAGAAGTGGTCCTGCAACTTTA
TCCGCCTCCATCCAGTCTATTAATTGTTGCCGGGAAGCTAGAGTAAGTAGTTCGCCAGTTAATAGTTTGC
GCAACGTTGTTGCCATTGCTACAGGCATCGTGGTGTCACGCTCGTCGTTTGGTATGGCTTCATTCAGCTC
CGGTTCCCAACGATCAAGGCGAGTTACATGATCCCCCATGTTGTGCAAAAAAGCGGTTAGCTCCTTCGGT
CCTCCGATCGTTGTCAGAAGTAAGTTGGCCGCAGTGTTATCACTCATGGTTATGGCAGCACTGCATAATT
CTCTTACTGTCATGCCATCCGTAAGATGCTTTTCTGTGACTGGTGAGTACTCAACCAAGTCATTCTGAGA
ATAGTGTATGCGGCGACCGAGTTGCTCTTGCCCGGCGTCAATACGGGATAATACCGCGCCACATAGCAGA
ACTTTAAAAGTGCTCATCATTGGAAAACGTTCTTCGGGGCGAAAACTCTCAAGGATCTTACCGCTGTTGA
GATCCAGTTCGATGTAACCCACTCGTGCACCCAACTGATCTTCAGCATCTTTTACTTTCACCAGCGTTTC
TGGGTGAGCAAAAACAGGAAGGCAAAATGCCGCAAAAAAGGGAATAAGGGCGACACGGAAATGTTGAATA
CTCATACTCTTCCTTTTTCAATATTATTGAAGCATTTATCAGGGTTATTGTCTCATGAGCGGATACATAT
TTGAATGTATTTAGAAAAATAAACAAATAGGGGTTCCGCGCACATTTCCCCGAAAAGTGCCACCTAAATT
GTAAGCGTTAATATTTTGTTAAAATTCGCGTTAAATTTTTGTTAAATCAGCTCATTTTTTAACCAATAGG
CCGAAATCGGCAAAATCCCTTATAAATCAAAAGAATAGACCGAGATAGGGT
[37 nt withheld, positions 5372-5408]
AAAGAACGTGGACTCCAACGTCAAAGG
[49 nt withheld, positions 5436-5484]
T
[91 nt withheld, positions 5486-5576]
G
[124 nt withheld, positions 5578-5701]
CCCATTCGCCATTCAGGCTGCGCAACTGTTGGGAAGGGCGATCGGTGCGGGCCTCT
Features (pLannotate 1.2.2; 17 found; start..end, strand, type, name):
     22..999     +  promoter       CMV IE94 promoter: enhancer/promoter region of simian cytomegalovirus major immediate early transcription unit IE94
   1034..1052    +  promoter       SP6 promoter: promoter for bacteriophage SP6 RNA polymerase
   1084..1125    +  CDS            myr: N-myristoylation signal from Src kinase (Pellman et al., 1985; Kaplan et al., 1988)
   1171..2235    +  CDS            BMPR1B (fragment): BMR1B_HUMAN - Experimental evidence at protein level: Swiss-Prot protein existence level 1. On ligand binding, forms a receptor complex consisting of two type II and two type I transmembrane serine/threonine kinases. Type II receptors phosphorylate and activate type I receptors which autophosphorylate, then bind and activate SMAD transcriptional regulators. Receptor for BMP7/OP-1 and GDF5. Positively regulates chondrocyte differentiation through GDF5 interaction. From Homo sapiens (Human).
   2278..2634    +  CDS            PHOT (fragment): PHOT_CHLRE - Experimental evidence at protein level: Swiss-Prot protein existence level 1. Protein kinase that acts as a blue light photoreceptor (PubMed:15695460, PubMed:24285544). Required for non-photochemical quenching (NPQ), a mechanism that converts and dissipates the harmful excess absorbed light energy into heat and protect the photosynthetic apparatus from photo-oxidative damage (PubMed:27626383). Controls the energy-dependent chlorophyll fluorescence quenching (qE) activity of chlorophyll excited states by inducing the expression of the qE effector protein LHCSR3 in high light intens
   2786..2803    -  promoter       T7 promoter (fragment): promoter for bacteriophage T7 RNA polymerase
   2808..2942    -  polyA_signal   SV40 poly(A) signal: SV40 polyadenylation signal
   3055..3073    -  promoter       T3 promoter: promoter for bacteriophage T3 RNA polymerase
   3118..3134    -  protein_bind   lac operator: The lac repressor binds to the lac operator to inhibit transcription in E. coli. This inhibition can be relieved by adding lactose or isopropyl-β-D-thiogalactopyranoside (IPTG). lac repressor encoded by lacI
   3142..3172    -  promoter       lac promoter: promoter for the E. coli lac operon
   3187..3208    -  protein_bind   CAP binding site: CAP binding activates transcription in the presence of cAMP. E. coli catabolite activator protein
   3221..3313    -  CDS            lacI (fragment): lac repressor; lacI; The lac repressor binds to the lac operator to inhibit transcription in E. coli. This inhibition can be relieved by adding lactose or isopropyl-β-D-thiogalactopyranoside (IPTG).
   3496..4084    -  rep_origin     ori: high-copy-number ColE1/pMB1/pBR322/pUC origin of replication
   4255..5115    -  CDS            AmpR: β-lactamase; bla; confers resistance to ampicillin, carbenicillin, and related antibiotics
   5116..5220    -  promoter       AmpR promoter: bla
   5273..5701    -  rep_origin     f1 ori (sequence partly withheld): f1 bacteriophage origin of replication; arrow indicates direction of (+) strand synthesis
   5706..15      -  CDS            lacZα (fragment) (across the origin): LacZα fragment of β-galactosidase; lacZ fragment
