[The description below was written by a language model from this plasmid's Addgene catalogue record and pLannotate feature annotations shown in this document.]
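Description:
pCS2-Opto-Alk3 is an expression plasmid built on the pCS2+ backbone (about 5.8 kb in total) that encodes a light-activatable version of the zebrafish type I BMP receptor Alk3 (bmpr1aa). It is propagated in E. coli using a high-copy ColE1/pUC-type origin and ampicillin selection through the β-lactamase gene. The backbone also carries an f1 origin and remnants of the lac region (lac promoter and operator, plus lacZα and lacI fragments).

The coding cassette sits downstream of two promoters in tandem. The simian CMV IE94 enhancer/promoter allows direct expression in vertebrate cells, and an SP6 promoter allows in vitro transcription of mRNA, the usual route for pCS2+ constructs intended for embryo injection. The open reading frame begins with an N-myristoylation signal from Src, which would anchor the protein at the membrane. This is followed by the Alk3 kinase domain and then the light-oxygen-voltage (LOV) domain from the alga Vaucheria frigida (VfLOV). The automated annotation labels these two segments as fragments of human BMPR1B and Chlamydomonas phototropin. These labels are nearest-homologue matches, and the catalogue entry gives the actual sources as zebrafish bmpr1aa and V. frigida. An SV40 polyadenylation signal follows the insert, flanked by T7 and T3 promoters in the reverse orientation.

LOV domains of this type dimerise under blue light, so the design presumably brings membrane-tethered receptor kinase domains together on illumination without ligand. The associated publication uses this approach to study the diversity of BMP target gene expression. The record does not say whether a partner receptor construct is needed.
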