Addgene plasmid #207614: pCS2-Opto-Alk3
Purpose: Zebrafish Alk3 BMP receptor kinase domain fused to VfLOV
Depositing lab: Patrick Müller. Depositing organization: Friedrich Miescher Laboratory. Publication: Optogenetic investigation of BMP target gene expression diversity. Rogers KW, ElGamacy M, Jordan BM, Muller P. Elife. 2020 Nov 11;9:e58641. doi: 10.7554/eLife.58641. PubMed 33174840.
Backbone
  Vector backbone: pCS2+
  Backbone size w/o insert (bp): 4095
  Total vector size (bp): 5760
Growth in bacteria
  Bacterial resistance: Ampicillin, 100 μg/mL
  Growth temperature: 37°C
  Growth strain: DH5alpha
  Copy number: Unknown
Gene/Insert
  Gene/Insert name: Alk3 (bmpr1aa) kinase domain + VfLOV domain
  Species: D. rerio (zebrafish); Vaucheria frigida
  Entrez Gene: bmpr1aa (a.k.a. BMPR-IA, BR1a, alk3, alk3tr, bmpr1a, zgc:136731)
Terms and licenses: Academic/Nonprofit Terms; Industry Terms: Not Available to Industry
How to cite: pCS2-Opto-Alk3 was a gift from Patrick Müller (Addgene plasmid # 207614 ; http://n2t.net/addgene:207614 ; RRID:Addgene_207614)
